>Addgene plasmid #62164 | pMuLE ENTR SV40 PuroR L3-L2 | depositor full sequence | sequence record 101448 | Full Sequence
CTAGATACCCAGCTTTCTTGTACAAAGTTGGCATTATAAGAAAGCATTGCTTATCAATTTGTTGCAACGA
ACAGGTCACTATCAGTCAAAATAAAATCATTATTTGCCATCCAGCTGCAGGGCGGCCGCGATATCCCCTA
TAGTGAGTCGTATTACATGGTCATAGCTGTTTCCTGGCAGCTCTGGCCCGTGTCTCAAAATCTCTGATGT
TACATTGCACAAGATAAAAATATATCATCATGAACAATAAAACTGTCTGCTTACATAAACAGTAATACAA
GGGGTGTTATGAGCCATATTCAACGGGAAACGTCGAGGCCGCGATTAAATTCCAACATGGATGCTGATTT
ATATGGGTATAAATGGGCTCGCGATAATGTCGGGCAATCAGGTGCGACAATCTATCGCTTGTATGGGAAG
CCCGATGCGCCAGAGTTGTTTCTGAAACATGGCAAAGGTAGCGTTGCCAATGATGTTACAGATGAGATGG
TCAGACTAAACTGGCTGACGGAATTTATGCCTCTTCCGACCATCAAGCATTTTATCCGTACTCCTGATGA
TGCATGGTTACTCACCACTGCGATCCCCGGAAAAACAGCATTCCAGGTATTAGAAGAATATCCTGATTCA
GGTGAAAATATTGTTGATGCGCTGGCAGTGTTCCTGCGCCGGTTGCATTCGATTCCTGTTTGTAATTGTC
CTTTTAACAGCGATCGCGTATTTCGTCTCGCTCAGGCGCAATCACGAATGAATAACGGTTTGGTTGATGC
GAGTGATTTTGATGACGAGCGTAATGGCTGGCCTGTTGAACAAGTCTGGAAAGAAATGCATAAACTTTTG
CCATTCTCACCGGATTCAGTCGTCACTCATGGTGATTTCTCACTTGATAACCTTATTTTTGACGAGGGGA
AATTAATAGGTTGTATTGATGTTGGACGAGTCGGAATCGCAGACCGATACCAGGATCTTGCCATCCTATG
GAACTGCCTCGGTGAGTTTTCTCCTTCATTACAGAAACGGCTTTTTCAAAAATATGGTATTGATAATCCT
GATATGAATAAATTGCAGTTTCATTTGATGCTCGATGAGTTTTTCTAATCAGAATTGGTTAATTGGTTGT
AACACTGGCAGAGCATTACGCTGACTTGACGGGACGGCGCAAGCTCATGACCAAAATCCCTTAACGTGAG
TTACGCGTCGTTCCACTGAGCGTCAGACCCCGTAGAAAAGATCAAAGGATCTTCTTGAGATCCTTTTTTT
CTGCGCGTAATCTGCTGCTTGCAAACAAAAAAACCACCGCTACCAGCGGTGGTTTGTTTGCCGGATCAAG
AGCTACCAACTCTTTTTCCGAAGGTAACTGGCTTCAGCAGAGCGCAGATACCAAATACTGTTCTTCTAGT
GTAGCCGTAGTTAGGCCACCACTTCAAGAACTCTGTAGCACCGCCTACATACCTCGCTCTGCTAATCCTG
TTACCAGTGGCTGCTGCCAGTGGCGATAAGTCGTGTCTTACCGGGTTGGACTCAAGACGATAGTTACCGG
ATAAGGCGCAGCGGTCGGGCTGAACGGGGGGTTCGTGCACACAGCCCAGCTTGGAGCGAACGACCTACAC
CGAACTGAGATACCTACAGCGTGAGCTATGAGAAAGCGCCACGCTTCCCGAAGGGAGAAAGGCGGACAGG
TATCCGGTAAGCGGCAGGGTCGGAACAGGAGAGCGCACGAGGGAGCTTCCAGGGGGAAACGCCTGGTATC
TTTATAGTCCTGTCGGGTTTCGCCACCTCTGACTTGAGCGTCGATTTTTGTGATGCTCGTCAGGGGGGCG
GAGCCTATGGAAAAACGCCAGCAACGCGGCCTTTTTACGGTTCCTGGCCTTTTGCTGGCCTTTTGCTCAC
ATGTTCTTTCCTGCGTTATCCCCTGATTCTGTGGATAACCGTATTACCGCCTTTGAGTGAGCTGATACCG
CTCGCCGCAGCCGAACGACCGAGCGCAGCGAGTCAGTGAGCGAGGAAGCGGAAGAGCGCCCAATACGCAA
ACCGCCTCTCCCCGCGCGTTGGCCGATTCATTAATGCAGCTGGCACGACAGGTTTCCCGACTGGAAAGCG
GGCAGTGAGCGCAACGCAATTAATACGCGTACCGCTAGCCAGGAAGAGTTTGTAGAAACGCAAAAAGGCC
ATCCGTCAGGATGGCCTTCTGCTTAGTTTGATGCCTGGCAGTTTATGGCGGGCGTCCTGCCCGCCACCCT
CCGGGCCGTTGCTTCACAACGTTCAAATCCGCTCCCGGCGGATTTGTCCTACTCAGGAGAGCGTTCACCG
ACAAACAACAGATAAAACGAAAGGCCCAGTCTTCCGACTGAGCCTTTCGTTTTATTTGATGCCTGGCAGT
TCCCTACTCTCGCGTTAACGCTAGCATGGATGTTTTCCCAGTCACGACGTTGTAAAACGACGGCCAGTCT
TAAGCTCGGGCCCCAAATAATGATTTTATTTTGACTGATAGTGACCTGTTCGTTGCAACAAATTGATGAG
CAATGCTTTTTTATAATGCCAACTTTGTATAATAAAGTTGCTGTGGAATGTGTGTCAGTTAGGGTGTGGA
AAGTCCCCAGGCTCCCCAGCAGGCAGAAGTATGCAAAGCATGCATCTCAATTAGTCAGCAACCAGGTGTG
GAAAGTCCCCAGGCTCCCCAGCAGGCAGAAGTATGCAAAGCATGCATCTCAATTAGTCAGCAACCATAGT
CCCGCCCCTAACTCCGCCCATCCCGCCCCTAACTCCGCCCAGTTCCGCCCATTCTCCGCCCCATGGCTGA
CTAATTTTTTTTATTTATGCAGAGGCCGAGGCCGCCTCGGCCTCTGAGCTATTCCAGAAGTAGTGAGGAG
GCTTTTTTGGAGGCCTAGGCTTTTGCAAAAAGCTTACCATGACCGAGTACAAGCCCACGGTGCGCCTCGC
CACCCGCGACGACGTCCCCAGGGCCGTACGCACCCTCGCCGCCGCGTTCGCCGACTACCCCGCCACGCGC
CACACCGTCGATCCGGACCGCCACATCGAGCGGGTCACCGAGCTGCAAGAACTCTTCCTCACGCGCGTCG
GGCTCGACATCGGCAAGGTGTGGGTCGCGGACGACGGCGCCGCGGTGGCGGTCTGGACCACGCCGGAGAG
CGTCGAAGCGGGGGCGGTGTTCGCCGAGATCGGCCCGCGCATGGCCGAGTTGAGCGGTTCCCGGCTGGCC
GCGCAGCAACAGATGGAAGGCCTCCTGGCGCCGCACCGGCCCAAGGAGCCCGCGTGGTTCCTGGCCACCG
TCGGCGTCTCGCCCGACCACCAGGGCAAGGGTCTGGGCAGCGCCGTCGTGCTCCCCGGAGTGGAGGCGGC
CGAGCGCGCCGGGGTGCCCGCCTTCCTGGAGACCTCCGCGCCCCGCAACCTCCCCTTCTACGAGCGGCTC
GGCTTCACCGTCACCGCCGACGTCGAGGTGCCCGAAGGACCGCGCACCTGGTGCATGACCCGCAAGCCCG
GTGCCTGACGCCCGCCCCACGACCCGCAGCGCCCGACCGAAAGGAGCGCACGACCCCATGCATCGCCAGT
CGAGCATGCAT
Features (pLannotate 1.2.2; 11 found; start..end, strand, type, name):
      7..106     -  protein_bind   attL2: mutant version of attL; recombination site for the Gateway® LR reaction LR Clonase™
    137..155     -  promoter       T7 promoter: promoter for bacteriophage T7 RNA polymerase
    289..1098    +  CDS            KanR: aminoglycoside phosphotransferase; aph(3')-Ia; confers resistance to kanamycin in bacteria or G418 (Geneticin®) in eukaryotes
   1245..1833    +  rep_origin     ori: high-copy-number ColE1/pMB1/pBR322/pUC origin of replication
   2016..2108    +  CDS            lacI (fragment): lac repressor; lacI; The lac repressor binds to the lac operator to inhibit transcription in E. coli. This inhibition can be relieved by adding lactose or isopropyl-β-D-thiogalactopyranoside (IPTG).
   2163..2190    -  terminator     rrnB T2 terminator: transcription terminator T2 from the E. coli rrnB gene
   2322..2365    +  terminator     rrnB T1 terminator: Escherichia coli rrnB; transcription terminator T1 from the E. coli rrnB gene
   2412..2448    -  CDS            lacZα (fragment): LacZα fragment of β-galactosidase; lacZ fragment
   2465..2560    +  protein_bind   attL3: mutant version of attL; recombination site for the Gateway® LR reaction LR Clonase™
   2570..2899    +  promoter       SV40 promoter: SV40 enhancer and early promoter
   2909..3508    +  CDS            PuroR: puromycin N-acetyltransferase; pac from Streptomyces alboniger; confers resistance to puromycin
