[The description below was written by a language model from this plasmid's Addgene catalogue record and pLannotate feature annotations shown in this document.]
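Description:
pMuLE ENTR SV40 PuroR L3-L2 is a small (about 3.6 kb) Gateway entry clone from the MuLE (Multiple Lentiviral Expression) modular vector system, designed to contribute a mammalian drug-selection module to multi-fragment lentiviral assemblies. The record lists no named backbone, but the annotated features are those of a typical pENTR/pDONR-derived plasmid: a high-copy ColE1/pUC-type origin, a kanamycin resistance gene (aph(3')-Ia) for selection in E. coli, rrnB T1 and T2 terminators that insulate the cloning region from upstream bacterial transcription, a T7 promoter next to one att site, and short residual lacI and lacZα fragments that have no functional role. M13 forward and reverse sites are listed for sequencing across the insert.

The payload lies between an attL3 site and an attL2 site. It consists of the SV40 enhancer/early promoter followed directly by the puromycin N-acetyltransferase (pac) coding sequence, so cells carrying the module express PuroR constitutively and can be selected with puromycin. No polyadenylation signal is annotated within the cassette; in a lentiviral context this would ordinarily be provided by the destination vector, though the record does not say so.

The L3-L2 flanks fix the position and orientation of this element in a MultiSite Gateway LR reaction: it takes the final slot, joining to an upstream entry module through its compatible att3 site and to the destination vector through attR2. The plasmid is therefore not itself a lentiviral vector. It is a building block to be recombined with other MuLE entry vectors carrying, for example, promoters, cDNAs or shRNAs, producing combinatorial lentiviral constructs that carry a puromycin marker for mammalian genetic experiments.
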