Addgene plasmid #62164: pMuLE ENTR SV40 PuroR L3-L2
Purpose: MuLE (Multiple Lentiviral Expression) Entry vector containing a SV40 promoter and Puromycin module. Compatible with MultiSite Gateway cloning
Depositing lab: Ian Frew. Depositing organization: University of Zurich. Publication: A versatile modular vector system for rapid combinatorial mammalian genetics. Albers J, Danzer C, Rechsteiner M, Lehmann H, Brandt LP, Hejhal T, Catalano A, Busenhart P, Goncalves AF, Brandt S, Bode PK, Bode-Lesniewska B, Wild PJ, Frew IJ. J Clin Invest. 2015 Mar 9. pii: 79743. doi: 10.1172/JCI79743. PubMed 25751063.
Backbone
  Vector backbone: N/A
  Vector type: Mammalian Expression ; MuLE Gateway Entry Vector
Growth in bacteria
  Bacterial resistance: Kanamycin, 50 μg/mL
  Growth temperature: 37°C
  Growth strain: DH5alpha
  Copy number: High Copy
Gene/Insert
  Gene/Insert name: Puromycin
  Species: Synthetic
  Promoter: SV40
  Cloning method: Gateway Cloning
  Sequencing primers: 5′ M13-fwd; 3′ M13-rev
Terms and licenses: Academic/Nonprofit Terms; Industry Terms: Not Available to Industry
How to cite: pMuLE ENTR SV40 PuroR L3-L2 was a gift from Ian Frew (Addgene plasmid # 62164 ; http://n2t.net/addgene:62164 ; RRID:Addgene_62164)
