>Addgene plasmid #62164 | pMuLE ENTR SV40 PuroR L3-L2 | addgene partial sequence | sequence record 103504 | M13-F20 5'-TGTAAAACGACGGCCAGT-3'
GACTGATAGTGACCTGTTCGTTGCAACAAATTGATGAGCAATGCTTTTTTATAATGCCAACTTTGTATAA
TAAAGTTGCTGTGGAATGTGTGTCAGTTAGGGTGTGGAAAGTCCCCAGGCTCCCCAGCAGGCAGAAGTAT
GCAAAGCATGCATCTCAATTAGTCAGCAACCAGGTGTGGAAAGTCCCCAGGCTCCCCAGCAGGCAGAAGT
ATGCAAAGCATGCATCTCAATTAGTCAGCAACCATAGTCCCGCCCCTAACTCCGCCCATCCCGCCCCTAA
CTCCGCCCAGTTCCGCCCATTCTCCGCCCCATGGCTGACTAATTTTTTTTATTTATGCAGAGGCCGAGGC
CGCCTCGGCCTCTGAGCTATTCCAGAAGTAGTGAGGAGGCTTTTTTGGAGGCCTAGGCTTTTGCAAAAAG
CTTACCATGACCGAGTACAAGCCCACGGTGCGCCTCGCCACCCGCGACGACGTCCCCAGGGCCGTACGCA
CCCTCGCCGCCGCGTTCGCCGACTACCCCGCCACGCGCCACACCGTCGATCCGGACCGCCACATCGAGCG
GGTCACCGAGCTGCAAGAACTCTTCCTCACGCGCGTCGGGCTCGACATCGGCAAGGTGTGGGTCGCGGAC
GACGGCGCCGCGGTGGCGGTCTGGACCACGCCGGAGAGCGTCGAAGCGGGGGCGGTGTTCGCCGAGATCG
GCCCGCGCATGGCCGAGTTGAGC
