>Addgene plasmid #62164 | pMuLE ENTR SV40 PuroR L3-L2 | addgene partial sequence | sequence record 103505 | M13-Rev 5'-CAGGAAACAGCTATGACC-3'
TGCAGCTGGATGGCAAATAATGATTTTATTTTGACTGATAGTGACCTGTTCGTTGCAACAAATTGATAAG
CAATGCTTTCTTATAATGCCAACTTTGTACAAGAAAGCTGGGTATCTAGATGCATGCTCGACTGGCGATG
CATGGGGTCGTGCGCTCCTTTCGGTCGGGCGCTGCGGGTCGTGGGGCGGGCGTCAGGCACCGGGCTTGCG
GGTCATGCACCAGGTGCGCGGTCCTTCGGGCACCTCGACGTCGGCGGTGACGGTGAAGCCGAGCCGCTCG
TAGAAGGGGAGGTTGCGGGGCGCGGAGGTCTCCAGGAAGGCGGGCACCCCGGCGCGCTCGGCCGCCTCCA
CTCCGGGGAGCACGACGGCGCTGCCCAGACCCTTGCCCTGGTGGTCGGGCGAGACGCCGACGGTGGCCAG
GAACCACGCGGGCTCCTTGGGCCGGTGCGGCGCCAGGAGGCCTTCCATCTGTTGCTGCGCGGCCAGCCGG
GAACCGCTCAACTCGGCCATGCGCGGGCCGATCTCGGCGAACACCGCCCCCGCTTCGACGCTCTCCGGCG
TGGTCCAGACCGCCACCGCGGCGCCGTCGTCCGCGACCCACACCTTGCCGATGTCGAGCCCGACGCGCGT
GAGGAAGAGTTCTTGCAGCTCGGTGACCCGCTCGATGTGGCGGTCCGGATCGACGGTGTGGCGCGT
